Addgene plasmid #192877: AV0.1-CWS-Cre-mCherry
Purpose: coexpression of Cre and mCherry
Depositing lab: Kazuhiro Oka. Depositing organization: Baylor College of Medicine.
Backbone
  Vector backbone: AV0.1
  Vector type: AAV
Growth in bacteria
  Bacterial resistance: Ampicillin, 100 μg/mL
  Growth temperature: 37°C
  Growth strain: NEB Stable
  Copy number: High Copy
Gene/Insert
  Gene/Insert name: Cre-T2A-mCherry
  Species: Synthetic
  Insert size (bp): 1853
  Cloning method: Unknown
Terms and licenses: Academic/Nonprofit Terms; Industry Terms: Not Available to Industry
How to cite: AV0.1-CWS-Cre-mCherry was a gift from Kazuhiro Oka (Addgene plasmid # 192877 ; http://n2t.net/addgene:192877 ; RRID:Addgene_192877)
