[The description below was written by a language model from this plasmid's Addgene catalogue record and pLannotate feature annotations shown in this document.]
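Description:
AV0.1-CWS-Cre-mCherry is an adeno-associated virus (AAV) transfer plasmid built on the AV0.1 backbone and designed to co-express Cre recombinase and the red fluorescent protein mCherry in mammalian cells. It is propagated in E. coli as a high-copy plasmid through a ColE1/pUC-type origin and selected with ampicillin via the β-lactamase gene. An f1 phage origin is also present, along with short remnants of pBR322 bom and rop sequences. The recorded growth strain is a recombination-deficient one, which fits the need to keep the repeat-rich AAV termini intact.

The expression cassette lies between AAV2 inverted terminal repeats, the cis elements required for replication and packaging of the intervening DNA into AAV particles. The downstream ITR is annotated in full, whereas the upstream one was detected only as two short fragments. Within the ITRs, the human cytomegalovirus immediate-early enhancer and promoter drive a synthetic Cre-T2A-mCherry open reading frame of about 1.85 kb. The T2A peptide is named in the catalogue entry but not separately annotated; it would occupy the short gap between the two coding sequences and cause ribosomal skipping, so that Cre and mCherry are produced as separate proteins from one transcript. A WPRE follows to enhance transcript stability and expression, and an SV40 polyadenylation signal terminates the message. The "CWS" in the name plausibly reflects this CMV–WPRE–SV40 arrangement, though the record does not say so.

The stated purpose is simply coexpression of Cre and mCherry. This makes the construct suitable for delivering Cre to excise or invert loxP-flanked sequences, with red fluorescence marking the transduced or transfected cells.
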