Features (pLannotate 1.2.2; 16 found; start..end, strand, type, name):
     12..39      +  repeat_region  AAV2 ITR (fragment): inverted terminal repeat of adeno-associated virus serotype 2 inverted
     68..95      +  repeat_region  AAV2 ITR (fragment): inverted terminal repeat of adeno-associated virus serotype 2 inverted
    341..644     +  enhancer       CMV enhancer: human cytomegalovirus immediate early enhancer
    645..848     +  promoter       CMV promoter: human cytomegalovirus (CMV) immediate early promoter
    919..1944    +  CDS            cre: RECR_BPP1 - Experimental evidence at protein level: Swiss-Prot protein existence level 1. Catalyzes site-specific recombination between two 34-base- pair LOXP sites. Its role is to maintain the phage genome as a monomeric unit-copy plasmid in the lysogenic state. From Escherichia phage P1 (Bacteriophage P1).
   2014..2721    +  CDS            mCherry: mCherry is a basic (constitutively fluorescent) red fluorescent protein published in 2004, derived from Discosoma sp.. It is reported to be a very rapidly-maturing monomer with low acid sensitivity.
   2749..3337    +  misc_feature   WPRE: woodchuck hepatitis virus posttranscriptional regulatory element
   3358..3439    +  polyA_signal   SV40 poly(A) signal: SV40 polyadenylation signal
   3492..3632    +  repeat_region  AAV2 ITR: inverted terminal repeat of adeno-associated virus serotype 2 inverted
   3637..3688    -  misc_feature   bom (fragment): basis of mobility region from pBR322
   3707..4162    +  rep_origin     f1 ori (sequence partly withheld): f1 bacteriophage origin of replication; arrow indicates direction of (+) strand synthesis
   4163..4212    -  misc_feature   bom (fragment): basis of mobility region from pBR322
   4314..4349    -  CDS            rop (fragment): Rop protein, which maintains plasmids at low copy number; rop
   4444..4548    +  promoter       AmpR promoter: bla
   4549..5409    +  CDS            AmpR: β-lactamase; bla; confers resistance to ampicillin, carbenicillin, and related antibiotics
   5580..6168    +  rep_origin     ori: high-copy-number ColE1/pMB1/pBR322/pUC origin of replication
>Addgene plasmid #192877 | AV0.1-CWS-Cre-mCherry | addgene full sequence | sequence record 378776 | Addgene NGS Result
CCTGCAGGCAGCTGCGCGCTCGCTCGCTCACTGAGGCCGCCCGGGCGTCGGGCGACCTTTGGTCGCCCGG
CCTCAGTGAGCGAGCGAGCGCGCAGAGAGGGAGTGGCCAACTCCATCACTAGGGGTTCCTGCGGCCGTGG
AGTCGTGACGTGAATTACGTCATAGGGTTAGGGAGGTCCTGTATTAGAGGTCACGTGAGTGTTTTGCGAC
ATTTTGCGACACCATGTGGTCACGCTGGGTATTTAAGCCCGAGTGAGCACGCAGGGTCTCCATACGCGCC
TAGTTATTAATAGTAATCAATTACGGGGTCATTAGTTCATAGCCCATATATGGAGTTCCGCGTTACATAA
CTTACGGTAAATGGCCCGCCTGGCTGACCGCCCAACGACCCCCGCCCATTGACGTCAATAATGACGTATG
TTCCCATAGTAACGCCAATAGGGACTTTCCATTGACGTCAATGGGTGGAGTATTTACGGTAAACTGCCCA
CTTGGCAGTACATCAAGTGTATCATATGCCAAGTACGCCCCCTATTGACGTCAATGACGGTAAATGGCCC
GCCTGGCATTATGCCCAGTACATGACCTTATGGGACTTTCCTACTTGGCAGTACATCTACGTATTAGTCA
TCGCTATTACCATGGTGATGCGGTTTTGGCAGTACATCAATGGGCGTGGATAGCGGTTTGACTCACGGGG
ATTTCCAAGTCTCCACCCCATTGACGTCAATGGGAGTTTGTTTTGGCACCAAAATCAACGGGACTTTCCA
AAATGTCGTAACAACTCCGCCCCATTGACGCAAATGGGCGGTAGGCGTGTACGGTGGGAGGTCTATATAA
GCAGAGCTGGTTTAGTGAACCGTCAGATCCGCTAGCAAGCTTGGATCCACCATGGTGCCCAAGAAGAAGA
GGAAAGTCTCCAACCTGCTGACTGTGCACCAAAACCTGCCTGCCCTCCCTGTGGATGCCACCTCTGATGA
AGTCAGGAAGAACCTGATGGACATGTTCAGGGACAGGCAGGCCTTCTCTGAACACACCTGGAAGATGCTC
CTGTCTGTGTGCAGATCCTGGGCTGCCTGGTGCAAGCTGAACAACAGGAAATGGTTCCCTGCTGAACCTG
AGGATGTGAGGGACTACCTCCTGTACCTGCAAGCCAGAGGCCTGGCTGTGAAGACCATCCAACAGCACCT
GGGCCAGCTCAACATGCTGCACAGGAGATCTGGCCTGCCTCGCCCTTCTGACTCCAATGCTGTGTCCCTG
GTGATGAGGAGAATCAGAAAGGAGAATGTGGATGCTGGGGAGAGAGCCAAGCAGGCCCTGGCCTTTGAAC
GCACTGACTTTGACCAAGTCAGATCCCTGATGGAGAACTCTGACAGATGCCAGGACATCAGGAACCTGGC
CTTCCTGGGCATTGCCTACAACACCCTGCTGCGCATTGCCGAAATTGCCAGAATCAGAGTGAAGGACATC
TCCCGCACCGATGGTGGGAGAATGCTGATCCACATTGGCAGGACCAAGACCCTGGTGTCCACAGCTGGTG
TGGAGAAGGCCCTGTCCCTGGGGGTTACCAAGCTGGTGGAGAGATGGATCTCTGTGTCTGGTGTGGCCGA
TGACCCCAACAACTACCTGTTCTGCCGGGTCAGAAAGAATGGTGTGGCTGCCCCTTCTGCCACCTCCCAA
CTGTCCACCCGGGCCCTGGAAGGGATCTTTGAGGCCACCCACCGCCTGATCTATGGTGCCAAGGATGACT
CTGGGCAGAGATACCTGGCCTGGTCTGGCCACTCTGCCAGAGTGGGTGCTGCCAGGGACATGGCCAGGGC
TGGTGTGTCCATCCCTGAAATCATGCAGGCTGGTGGCTGGACCAATGTGAACATTGTGATGAACTACATC
AGAAACCTGGACTCTGAGACTGGGGCCATGGTGAGGCTGCTCGAGGATGGGGACAAGCTTGGAAGCGGAG
AGGGCAGAGGAAGTCTGCTAACATGCGGTGACGTCGAGGAGAATCCTGGACCTATGGTGAGCAAGGGCGA
GGAGGATAACATGGCCATCATCAAGGAGTTCATGCGCTTCAAGGTGCACATGGAGGGCTCCGTGAACGGC
CACGAGTTCGAGATCGAGGGCGAGGGCGAGGGCCGCCCCTACGAGGGCACCCAGACCGCCAAGCTGAAGG
TGACCAAGGGTGGCCCCCTGCCCTTCGCCTGGGACATCCTGTCCCCTCAGTTCATGTACGGCTCCAAGGC
CTACGTGAAGCACCCCGCCGACATCCCCGACTACTTGAAGCTGTCCTTCCCCGAGGGCTTCAAGTGGGAG
CGCGTGATGAACTTCGAGGACGGCGGCGTGGTGACCGTGACCCAGGACTCCTCCCTGCAGGACGGCGAGT
TCATCTACAAGGTGAAGCTGCGCGGCACCAACTTCCCCTCCGACGGCCCCGTAATGCAGAAGAAGACCAT
GGGCTGGGAGGCCTCCTCCGAGCGGATGTACCCCGAGGACGGCGCCCTGAAGGGCGAGATCAAGCAGAGG
CTGAAGCTGAAGGACGGCGGCCACTACGACGCTGAGGTCAAGACCACCTACAAGGCCAAGAAGCCCGTGC
AGCTGCCCGGCGCCTACAACGTCAACATCAAGTTGGACATCACCTCCCACAACGAGGACTACACCATCGT
GGAACAGTACGAACGCGCCGAGGGCCGCCACTCCACCGGCGGCATGGACGAGCTGTACAAGTAATAAGCG
GCCGCGAATTCTATCGATAATCAACCTCTGGATTACAAAATTTGTGAAAGATTGACTGGTATTCTTAACT
ATGTTGCTCCTTTTACGCTATGTGGATACGCTGCTTTAATGCCTTTGTATCATGCTATTGCTTCCCGTAT
GGCTTTCATTTTCTCCTCCTTGTATAAATCCTGGTTGCTGTCTCTTTATGAGGAGTTGTGGCCCGTTGTC
AGGCAACGTGGCGTGGTGTGCACTGTGTTTGCTGACGCAACCCCCACTGGTTGGGGCATTGCCACCACCT
GTCAGCTCCTTTCCGGGACTTTCGCTTTCCCCCTCCCTATTGCCACGGCGGAACTCATCGCCGCCTGCCT
TGCCCGCTGCTGGACAGGGGCTCGGCTGTTGGGCACTGACAATTCCGTGGTGTTGTCGGGGAAATCATCG
TCCTTTCCTTGGCTGCTCGCCTGTGTTGCCACCTGGATTCTGCGCGGGACGTCCTTCTGCTACGTCCCTT
CGGCCCTCAATCCAGCGGACCTTCCTTCCCGCGGCCTGCTGCCGGCTCTGCGGCCTCTTCCGCGTCTTCG
CCTTCGCCCTCAGACGAGTCGGATCTCCCTTTGGGCCGCCTCCCCGCATCGATAAGTAAGTGACTAGAAC
TTGTTTATTGCAGCTTATAATGGTTACAAATAAAGCAATAGCATCACAAATTTCACAAATAAAGCATTTT
TTTCACTGCATTCTAGTTGTGGTTTGTCCAAACTCATCTGCACGCGTGGCGCGTCGGCCGCAGGAACCCC
TAGTGATGGAGTTGGCCACTCCCTCTCTGCGCGCTCGCTCGCTCACTGAGGCCGGGCGACCAAAGGTCGC
CCGACGCCCGGGCTTTGCCCGGGCGGCCTCAGTGAGCGAGCGAGCGCGCAGCTGCCTGCAGGGGCGCCTG
ATGCGGTATTTTCTCCTTACGCATCTGTGCGGTATTTCACACCGCATA
[95 nt withheld, positions 3689-3783]
T
[46 nt withheld, positions 3785-3830]
C
[141 nt withheld, positions 3832-3972]
CCTTTGACGTTGGAGTCCACGTTCTTT
[37 nt withheld, positions 4000-4036]
ACTCTATCTCGGGCTATTCTTTTGATTTATAAGGGATTTTGCCGATTTCGGTCTATTGGTTAAAAAATGA
GCTGATTTAACAAAAATTTAACGCGAATTTTAACAAAATATTAACGTTTACAATTTTATGGTGCACTCTC
AGTACAATCTGCTCTGATGCCGCATAGTTAAGCCAGCCCCGACACCCGCCAACACCCGCTGACGCGCCCT
GACGGGCTTGTCTGCTCCCGGCATCCGCTTACAGACAAGCTGTGACCGTCTCCGGGAGCTGCATGTGTCA
GAGGTTTTCACCGTCATCACCGAAACGCGCGAGACGAAAGGGCCTCGTGATACGCCTATTTTTATAGGTT
AATGTCATGATAATAATGGTTTCTTAGACGTCAGGTGGCACTTTTCGGGGAAATGTGCGCGGAACCCCTA
TTTGTTTATTTTTCTAAATACATTCAAATATGTATCCGCTCATGAGACAATAACCCTGATAAATGCTTCA
ATAATATTGAAAAAGGAAGAGTATGAGTATTCAACATTTCCGTGTCGCCCTTATTCCCTTTTTTGCGGCA
TTTTGCCTTCCTGTTTTTGCTCACCCAGAAACGCTGGTGAAAGTAAAAGATGCTGAAGATCAGTTGGGTG
CACGAGTGGGTTACATCGAACTGGATCTCAACAGCGGTAAGATCCTTGAGAGTTTTCGCCCCGAAGAACG
TTTTCCAATGATGAGCACTTTTAAAGTTCTGCTATGTGGCGCGGTATTATCCCGTATTGACGCCGGGCAA
GAGCAACTCGGTCGCCGCATACACTATTCTCAGAATGACTTGGTTGAGTACTCACCAGTCACAGAAAAGC
ATCTTACGGATGGCATGACAGTAAGAGAATTATGCAGTGCTGCCATAACCATGAGTGATAACACTGCGGC
CAACTTACTTCTGACAACGATCGGAGGACCGAAGGAGCTAACCGCTTTTTTGCACAACATGGGGGATCAT
GTAACTCGCCTTGATCGTTGGGAACCGGAGCTGAATGAAGCCATACCAAACGACGAGCGTGACACCACGA
TGCCTGTAGCAATGGCAACAACGTTGCGCAAACTATTAACTGGCGAACTACTTACTCTAGCTTCCCGGCA
ACAATTAATAGACTGGATGGAGGCGGATAAAGTTGCAGGACCACTTCTGCGCTCGGCCCTTCCGGCTGGC
TGGTTTATTGCTGATAAATCTGGAGCCGGTGAGCGTGGGTCTCGCGGTATCATTGCAGCACTGGGGCCAG
ATGGTAAGCCCTCCCGTATCGTAGTTATCTACACGACGGGGAGTCAGGCAACTATGGATGAACGAAATAG
ACAGATCGCTGAGATAGGTGCCTCACTGATTAAGCATTGGTAACTGTCAGACCAAGTTTACTCATATATA
CTTTAGATTGATTTAAAACTTCATTTTTAATTTAAAAGGATCTAGGTGAAGATCCTTTTTGATAATCTCA
TGACCAAAATCCCTTAACGTGAGTTTTCGTTCCACTGAGCGTCAGACCCCGTAGAAAAGATCAAAGGATC
TTCTTGAGATCCTTTTTTTCTGCGCGTAATCTGCTGCTTGCAAACAAAAAAACCACCGCTACCAGCGGTG
GTTTGTTTGCCGGATCAAGAGCTACCAACTCTTTTTCCGAAGGTAACTGGCTTCAGCAGAGCGCAGATAC
CAAATACTGTTCTTCTAGTGTAGCCGTAGTTAGGCCACCACTTCAAGAACTCTGTAGCACCGCCTACATA
CCTCGCTCTGCTAATCCTGTTACCAGTGGCTGCTGCCAGTGGCGATAAGTCGTGTCTTACCGGGTTGGAC
TCAAGACGATAGTTACCGGATAAGGCGCAGCGGTCGGGCTGAACGGGGGGTTCGTGCACACAGCCCAGCT
TGGAGCGAACGACCTACACCGAACTGAGATACCTACAGCGTGAGCTATGAGAAAGCGCCACGCTTCCCGA
AGGGAGAAAGGCGGACAGGTATCCGGTAAGCGGCAGGGTCGGAACAGGAGAGCGCACGAGGGAGCTTCCA
GGGGGAAACGCCTGGTATCTTTATAGTCCTGTCGGGTTTCGCCACCTCTGACTTGAGCGTCGATTTTTGT
GATGCTCGTCAGGGGGGCGGAGCCTATGGAAAAACGCCAGCAACGCGGCCTTTTTACGGTTCCTGGCCTT
TTGCTGGCCTTTTGCTCACATGT
